>Addgene plasmid #109696 | p3E-rab35b | depositor full sequence | sequence record 206633 | Full Sequence
CTTTCCTGCGTTATCCCCTGATTCTGTGGATAACCGTATTACCGCCTTTGAGTGAGCTGATACCGCTCGC
CGCAGCCGAACGACCGAGCGCAGCGAGTCAGTGAGCGAGGAAGCGGAAGAGCGCCCAATACGCAAACCGC
CTCTCCCCGCGCGTTGGCCGATTCATTAATGCAGCTGGCACGACAGGTTTCCCGACTGGAAAGCGGGCAG
TGAGCGCAACGCAATTAATACGCGTACCGCTAGCCAGGAAGAGTTTGTAGAAACGCAAAAAGGCCATCCG
TCAGGATGGCCTTCTGCTTAGTTTGATGCCTGGCAGTTTATGGCGGGCGTCCTGCCCGCCACCCTCCGGG
CCGTTGCTTCACAACGTTCAAATCCGCTCCCGGCGGATTTGTCCTACTCAGGAGAGCGTTCACCGACAAA
CAACAGATAAAACGAAAGGCCCAGTCTTCCGACTGAGCCTTTCGTTTTATTTGATGCCTGGCAGTTCCCT
ACTCTCGCGTTAACGCTAGCATGGATGTTTTCCCAGTCACGACGTTGTAAAACGACGGCCAGTCTTAAGC
TCGGGCCCTGCAGCTCTAGAGCTCGAATTCTACAGGTCACTAATACCATCTAAGTAGTTGGTTCATAGTG
ACTGCATATGTTGTGTTTTACAGTATTATGTAGTCTGTTTTTTATGCAAAATCTAATTTAATATATTGAT
ATTTATATCATTTTACGTTTCTCGTTCAACTTTCTTGTACAAAGTGGTGGCCCGCGACTACGATCACCTC
TTCAAGCTGCTGATCATCGGTGACAGCGGTGTTGGAAAGAGCAGTCTTCTCCTGCGTTTCGCCGACAACA
CATTTTCAGGCAGTTACATCACCACCATAGGAGTCGACTTCAAGATCCGCACTGTGGAGCTTAATGGAGA
GAAGGTGAAACTGCAGATATGGGACACAGCCGGACAAGAGCGATTCCGAACGATTACATCTACATATTAC
AGAGGAACCCATGGTGTGATAGTAGTGTATGACGTTACCAGCGCCGAGTCCTTTGTCAATGTTAAACGAT
GGCTACATGAAATAAACCAGAACTGTGATGACGTCTGTCGAATATTAGTGGGCAATAAAAATGATGATCC
AAACTCTAAGGTGGTGGAGACGAATGATGCACAGAAGTTTGCAGAACAGATGGGCATCAGTCTGTTCGAG
ACAAGTGCGAAAGAAAATGTCAATGTGGAGGAGATGTTTAACTGCATCACAGAGTTGGTTCTCCGGGCAA
AGAAAGAGTCTGTGGCCAAACAGCAGCAGCAGCAGCAGAACGATGTGATTAAACTCAAGCAGAACAGCAA
ACGGAAGAAGAAGTGCTGCTAGTGGACGAACACAACTTTATTATACAAAGTTGGCATTATAAAAAAGCAT
TGCTTATCAATTTGTTGCAACGAACAGGTCACTATCAGTCAAAATAAAATCATTATTTGGAGCTCCATGG
TAGCGTTAACGCGGCCGCGATATCCCCTATAGTGAGTCGTATTACATGGTCATAGCTGTTTCCTGGCAGC
TCTGGCCCGTGTCTCAAAATCTCTGATGTTACATTGCACAAGATAAAAATATATCATCATGAACAATAAA
ACTGTCTGCTTACATAAACAGTAATACAAGGGGTGTTATGAGCCATATTCAACGGGAAACGTCGAGGCCG
CGATTAAATTCCAACATGGATGCTGATTTATATGGGTATAAATGGGCTCGCGATAATGTCGGGCAATCAG
GTGCGACAATCTATCGCTTGTATGGGAAGCCCGATGCGCCAGAGTTGTTTCTGAAACATGGCAAAGGTAG
CGTTGCCAATGATGTTACAGATGAGATGGTCAGACTAAACTGGCTGACGGAATTTATGCCTCTTCCGACC
ATCAAGCATTTTATCCGTACTCCTGATGATGCATGGTTACTCACCACTGCGATCCCCGGAAAAACAGCAT
TCCAGGTATTAGAAGAATATCCTGATTCAGGTGAAAATATTGTTGATGCGCTGGCAGTGTTCCTGCGCCG
GTTGCATTCGATTCCTGTTTGTAATTGTCCTTTTAACAGCGATCGCGTATTTCGTCTCGCTCAGGCGCAA
TCACGAATGAATAACGGTTTGGTTGATGCGAGTGATTTTGATGACGAGCGTAATGGCTGGCCTGTTGAAC
AAGTCTGGAAAGAAATGCATAAACTTTTGCCATTCTCACCGGATTCAGTCGTCACTCATGGTGATTTCTC
ACTTGATAACCTTATTTTTGACGAGGGGAAATTAATAGGTTGTATTGATGTTGGACGAGTCGGAATCGCA
GACCGATACCAGGATCTTGCCATCCTATGGAACTGCCTCGGTGAGTTTTCTCCTTCATTACAGAAACGGC
TTTTTCAAAAATATGGTATTGATAATCCTGATATGAATAAATTGCAGTTTCATTTGATGCTCGATGAGTT
TTTCTAATCAGAATTGGTTAATTGGTTGTAACACTGGCAGAGCATTACGCTGACTTGACGGGACGGCGCA
AGCTCATGACCAAAATCCCTTAACGTGAGTTACGCGTCGTTCCACTGAGCGTCAGACCCCGTAGAAAAGA
TCAAAGGATCTTCTTGAGATCCTTTTTTTCTGCGCGTAATCTGCTGCTTGCAAACAAAAAAACCACCGCT
ACCAGCGGTGGTTTGTTTGCCGGATCAAGAGCTACCAACTCTTTTTCCGAAGGTAACTGGCTTCAGCAGA
GCGCAGATACCAAATACTGTCCTTCTAGTGTAGCCGTAGTTAGGCCACCACTTCAAGAACTCTGTAGCAC
CGCCTACATACCTCGCTCTGCTAATCCTGTTACCAGTGGCTGCTGCCAGTGGCGATAAGTCGTGTCTTAC
CGGGTTGGACTCAAGACGATAGTTACCGGATAAGGCGCAGCGGTCGGGCTGAACGGGGGGTTCGTGCACA
CAGCCCAGCTTGGAGCGAACGACCTACACCGAACTGAGATACCTACAGCGTGAGCATTGAGAAAGCGCCA
CGCTTCCCGAAGGGAGAAAGGCGGACAGGTATCCGGTAAGCGGCAGGGTCGGAACAGGAGAGCGCACGAG
GGAGCTTCCAGGGGGAAACGCCTGGTATCTTTATAGTCCTGTCGGGTTTCGCCACCTCTGACTTGAGCGT
CGATTTTTGTGATGCTCGTCAGGGGGGCGGAGCCTATGGAAAAACGCCAGCAACGCGGCCTTTTTACGGT
TCCTGGCCTTTTGCTGGCCTTTTGCTCACATGTT
Features (pLannotate 1.2.2; 11 found; start..end, strand, type, name):
    121..213     +  CDS            lacI (fragment): lac repressor; lacI; The lac repressor binds to the lac operator to inhibit transcription in E. coli. This inhibition can be relieved by adding lactose or isopropyl-β-D-thiogalactopyranoside (IPTG).
    268..295     -  terminator     rrnB T2 terminator: transcription terminator T2 from the E. coli rrnB gene
    427..470     +  terminator     rrnB T1 terminator: Escherichia coli rrnB; transcription terminator T1 from the E. coli rrnB gene
    517..553     -  CDS            lacZα (fragment): LacZα fragment of β-galactosidase; lacZ fragment
    624..748     -  protein_bind   attR2: mutant version of attR; recombination site for the Gateway® LR reaction LR Clonase™
    750..1349    +  CDS            RAB35: RAB35_HUMAN - Also known as RAB1C, RAY. Experimental evidence at protein level: Swiss-Prot protein existence level 1. The small GTPases Rab are key regulators of intracellular membrane trafficking, from the formation of transport vesicles to their fusion with membranes. Rabs cycle between an inactive GDP-bound form and an active GTP-bound form that is able to recruit to membranes different sets of downstream effectors directly responsible for vesicle formation, movement, tethering and fusion. That Rab is involved in the process of endocytosis and is an essential rate-limiting regulator of the
   1363..1383    -  protein_bind   attB3: mutant version of attB; core recombination site for the Gateway® BP reaction BP Clonase™
   1374..1459    -  protein_bind   attL1 (fragment): mutant version of attL; recombination site for the Gateway® LR reaction LR Clonase™
   1496..1514    -  promoter       T7 promoter: promoter for bacteriophage T7 RNA polymerase
   1648..2457    +  CDS            KanR: aminoglycoside phosphotransferase; aph(3')-Ia; confers resistance to kanamycin in bacteria or G418 (Geneticin®) in eukaryotes
   2604..3192    +  rep_origin     ori: high-copy-number ColE1/pMB1/pBR322/pUC origin of replication
