>Addgene plasmid #109696 | p3E-rab35b | addgene full sequence | sequence record 223973 | Addgene NGS Result
GTTCAACTTTCTTGTACAAAGTGGTGGCCCGCGACTACGATCACCTCTTCAAGCTGCTGATCATCGGTGA
CAGCGGTGTTGGAAAGAGCAGTCTTCTCCTGCGTTTCGCCGACAACACATTTTCAGGCAGTTACATCACC
ACCATAGGAGTCGACTTCAAGATCCGCACTGTGGAGCTTAATGGAGAGAAGGTGAAACTGCAGATATGGG
ACACAGCCGGACAAGAGCGATTCCGAACGATTACATCTACATATTACAGAGGAACCCATGGTGTGATAGT
AGTGTATGACGTTACCAGCGCCGAGTCCTTTGTCAATGTTAAACGATGGCTACATGAAATAAACCAGAAC
TGTGATGACGTCTGTCGAATATTAGTGGGCAATAAAAATGATGATCCAAACTCTAAGGTGGTGGAGACGA
ATGATGCACAGAAGTTTGCAGAACAGATGGGCATCAGTCTGTTCGAGACAAGTGCGAAAGAAAATGTCAA
TGTGGAGGAGATGTTTAACTGCATCACAGAGTTGGTTCTCCGGGCAAAGAAAGAGTCTGTGGCCAAACAG
CAGCAGCAGCAGCAGAACGATGTGATTAAACTCAAGCAGAACAGCAAACGGAAGAAGAAGTGCTGCTAGT
GGACGAACACAACTTTATTATACAAAGTTGGCATTATAAAAAAGCATTGCTTATCAATTTGTTGCAACGA
ACAGGTCACTATCAGTCAAAATAAAATCATTATTTGGAGCTCCATGGTAGCGTTAACGCGGCCGCGATAT
CCCCTATAGTGAGTCGTATTACATGGTCATAGCTGTTTCCTGGCAGCTCTGGCCCGTGTCTCAAAATCTC
TGATGTTACATTGCACAAGATAAAAATATATCATCATGAACAATAAAACTGTCTGCTTACATAAACAGTA
ATACAAGGGGTGTTATGAGCCATATTCAACGGGAAACGTCGAGGCCGCGATTAAATTCCAACATGGATGC
TGATTTATATGGGTATAAATGGGCTCGCGATAATGTCGGGCAATCAGGTGCGACAATCTATCGCTTGTAT
GGGAAGCCCGATGCGCCAGAGTTGTTTCTGAAACATGGCAAAGGTAGCGTTGCCAATGATGTTACAGATG
AGATGGTCAGACTAAACTGGCTGACGGAATTTATGCCTCTTCCGACCATCAAGCATTTTATCCGTACTCC
TGATGATGCATGGTTACTCACCACTGCGATCCCCGGAAAAACAGCATTCCAGGTATTAGAAGAATATCCT
GATTCAGGTGAAAATATTGTTGATGCGCTGGCAGTGTTCCTGCGCCGGTTGCATTCGATTCCTGTTTGTA
ATTGTCCTTTTAACAGCGATCGCGTATTTCGTCTCGCTCAGGCGCAATCACGAATGAATAACGGTTTGGT
TGATGCGAGTGATTTTGATGACGAGCGTAATGGCTGGCCTGTTGAACAAGTCTGGAAAGAAATGCATAAA
CTTTTGCCATTCTCACCGGATTCAGTCGTCACTCATGGTGATTTCTCACTTGATAACCTTATTTTTGACG
AGGGGAAATTAATAGGTTGTATTGATGTTGGACGAGTCGGAATCGCAGACCGATACCAGGATCTTGCCAT
CCTATGGAACTGCCTCGGTGAGTTTTCTCCTTCATTACAGAAACGGCTTTTTCAAAAATATGGTATTGAT
AATCCTGATATGAATAAATTGCAGTTTCATTTGATGCTCGATGAGTTTTTCTAATCAGAATTGGTTAATT
GGTTGTAACACTGGCAGAGCATTACGCTGACTTGACGGGACGGCGCAAGCTCATGACCAAAATCCCTTAA
CGTGAGTTACGCGTCGTTCCACTGAGCGTCAGACCCCGTAGAAAAGATCAAAGGATCTTCTTGAGATCCT
TTTTTTCTGCGCGTAATCTGCTGCTTGCAAACAAAAAAACCACCGCTACCAGCGGTGGTTTGTTTGCCGG
ATCAAGAGCTACCAACTCTTTTTCCGAAGGTAACTGGCTTCAGCAGAGCGCAGATACCAAATACTGTTCT
TCTAGTGTAGCCGTAGTTAGGCCACCACTTCAAGAACTCTGTAGCACCGCCTACATACCTCGCTCTGCTA
ATCCTGTTACCAGTGGCTGCTGCCAGTGGCGATAAGTCGTGTCTTACCGGGTTGGACTCAAGACGATAGT
TACCGGATAAGGCGCAGCGGTCGGGCTGAACGGGGGGTTCGTGCACACAGCCCAGCTTGGAGCGAACGAC
CTACACCGAACTGAGATACCTACAGCGTGAGCTATGAGAAAGCGCCACGCTTCCCGAAGGGAGAAAGGCG
GACAGGTATCCGGTAAGCGGCAGGGTCGGAACAGGAGAGCGCACGAGGGAGCTTCCAGGGGGAAACGCCT
GGTATCTTTATAGTCCTGTCGGGTTTCGCCACCTCTGACTTGAGCGTCGATTTTTGTGATGCTCGTCAGG
GGGGCGGAGCCTATGGAAAAACGCCAGCAACGCGGCCTTTTTACGGTTCCTGGCCTTTTGCTGGCCTTTT
GCTCACATGTTCTTTCCTGCGTTATCCCCTGATTCTGTGGATAACCGTATTACCGCCTTTGAGTGAGCTG
ATACCGCTCGCCGCAGCCGAACGACCGAGCGCAGCGAGTCAGTGAGCGAGGAAGCGGAAGAGCGCCCAAT
ACGCAAACCGCCTCTCCCCGCGCGTTGGCCGATTCATTAATGCAGCTGGCACGACAGGTTTCCCGACTGG
AAAGCGGGCAGTGAGCGCAACGCAATTAATACGCGTACCGCTAGCCAGGAAGAGTTTGTAGAAACGCAAA
AAGGCCATCCGTCAGGATGGCCTTCTGCTTAGTTTGATGCCTGGCAGTTTATGGCGGGCGTCCTGCCCGC
CACCCTCCGGGCCGTTGCTTCACAACGTTCAAATCCGCTCCCGGCGGATTTGTCCTACTCAGGAGAGCGT
TCACCGACAAACAACAGATAAAACGAAAGGCCCAGTCTTCCGACTGAGCCTTTCGTTTTATTTGATGCCT
GGCAGTTCCCTACTCTCGCGTTAACGCTAGCATGGATGTTTTCCCAGTCACGACGTTGTAAAACGACGGC
CAGTCTTAAGCTCGGGCCCTGCAGCTCTAGAGCTCGAATTCTACAGGTCACTAATACCATCTAAGTAGTT
GGTTCATAGTGACTGCATATGTTGTGTTTTACAGTATTATGTAGTCTGTTTTTTATGCAAAATCTAATTT
AATATATTGATATTTATATCATTTTACGTTTCTC
Features (pLannotate 1.2.2; 11 found; start..end, strand, type, name):
     27..626     +  CDS            RAB35: RAB35_HUMAN - Also known as RAB1C, RAY. Experimental evidence at protein level: Swiss-Prot protein existence level 1. The small GTPases Rab are key regulators of intracellular membrane trafficking, from the formation of transport vesicles to their fusion with membranes. Rabs cycle between an inactive GDP-bound form and an active GTP-bound form that is able to recruit to membranes different sets of downstream effectors directly responsible for vesicle formation, movement, tethering and fusion. That Rab is involved in the process of endocytosis and is an essential rate-limiting regulator of the
    640..660     -  protein_bind   attB3: mutant version of attB; core recombination site for the Gateway® BP reaction BP Clonase™
    651..736     -  protein_bind   attL1 (fragment): mutant version of attL; recombination site for the Gateway® LR reaction LR Clonase™
    773..791     -  promoter       T7 promoter: promoter for bacteriophage T7 RNA polymerase
    925..1734    +  CDS            KanR: aminoglycoside phosphotransferase; aph(3')-Ia; confers resistance to kanamycin in bacteria or G418 (Geneticin®) in eukaryotes
   1881..2469    +  rep_origin     ori: high-copy-number ColE1/pMB1/pBR322/pUC origin of replication
   2652..2744    +  CDS            lacI (fragment): lac repressor; lacI; The lac repressor binds to the lac operator to inhibit transcription in E. coli. This inhibition can be relieved by adding lactose or isopropyl-β-D-thiogalactopyranoside (IPTG).
   2799..2826    -  terminator     rrnB T2 terminator: transcription terminator T2 from the E. coli rrnB gene
   2958..3001    +  terminator     rrnB T1 terminator: Escherichia coli rrnB; transcription terminator T1 from the E. coli rrnB gene
   3048..3084    -  CDS            lacZα (fragment): LacZα fragment of β-galactosidase; lacZ fragment
   3155..25      -  protein_bind   attR2 (across the origin): mutant version of attR; recombination site for the Gateway® LR reaction LR Clonase™
