[The description below was written by a language model from this plasmid's Addgene catalogue record and pLannotate feature annotations shown in this document.]
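Description:
p3E-rab35b is a 3' entry clone for multisite Gateway assembly, built by BP recombination of the zebrafish (D. rerio) rab35b coding sequence into the pDONR P2R-P3 donor backbone. It is a small plasmid of about 3.25 kb that is maintained in E. coli through a high-copy ColE1/pUC-type origin and selected with kanamycin via the aph(3')-Ia resistance gene. Other backbone features are typical of the pDONR series: rrnB T1 and T2 terminators upstream of the recombination cassette that insulate it from read-through transcription, a T7 promoter next to the cassette, and short lacI and lacZα remnants with no functional role.

The payload is a roughly 600 bp open reading frame. The annotation software labels it by homology to human RAB35, but the catalogue entry identifies it as zebrafish rab35b. Rab35 is a small GTPase that cycles between GDP- and GTP-bound states and regulates endocytic membrane trafficking. The insert is flanked on one side by an attR2 site and on the other by a site annotated as an attB3 core overlapping an attL fragment, which is consistent with the attL3 site expected in a 3' entry clone. The plasmid has no eukaryotic promoter, fluorescent tag or polyadenylation signal annotated, so it is not an expression construct on its own. In an LR reaction it is combined with a 5' entry clone carrying a promoter, a middle entry clone (typically a tag or reporter) and a destination vector, which places rab35b in the 3' position so that it is fused downstream of the middle element. The depositor and sequencing-derived records have the same length and the same features, differing only in the numbering start point. The associated work used such constructs for in vivo cell biological screening in zebrafish.
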