Addgene plasmid #109696: p3E-rab35b
Purpose: Multisite gateway vector for 3' tagging with rab35b
Depositing lab: Rob Parton. Depositing organization: University of Queensland, Institute for Molecular Bioscience. Publication: In vivo cell biological screening identifies an endocytic capture mechanism for T-tubule formation. Hall TE, Martel N, Ariotti N, Xiong Z, Lo HP, Ferguson C, Rae J, Lim YW, Parton RG. Nat Commun. 2020 Jul 24;11(1):3711. doi: 10.1038/s41467-020-17486-w. PubMed 32709891.
Backbone
  Vector backbone: pDONR p2R-p3
  Vector type: Zebrafish plasmids
Growth in bacteria
  Bacterial resistance: Kanamycin, 50 μg/mL
  Growth temperature: 37°C
  Growth strain: DH5alpha
  Copy number: High Copy
Gene/Insert
  Gene/Insert name: rab35b
  Species: D. rerio (zebrafish)
  Entrez Gene: rab35b (a.k.a. dZ146N9.2, rab35, sb:eu777, si:busm1-146n9.2, zgc:100812)
  Cloning method: Gateway Cloning
Terms and licenses: Academic/Nonprofit Terms; Industry Terms: Not Available to Industry
How to cite: p3E-rab35b was a gift from Rob Parton (Addgene plasmid # 109696 ; http://n2t.net/addgene:109696 ; RRID:Addgene_109696)
